Addgene plasmid #76140: TRIM28 gRNA (BRDN0001162440)
Purpose: 3rd generation lentiviral gRNA plasmid targeting human TRIM28
Depositing lab: John Doench & David Root. Depositing organization: Broad Institute. Publication: Optimized sgRNA design to maximize activity and minimize off-target effects of CRISPR-Cas9. Doench JG, Fusi N, Sullender M, Hegde M, Vaimberg EW, Donovan KF, Smith I, Tothova Z, Wilen C, Orchard R, Virgin HW, Listgarten J, Root DE. Nat Biotechnol. 2016 Jan 18. doi: 10.1038/nbt.3437. PubMed 26780180.
Backbone
  Vector backbone: lentiGuide-Puro
  Backbone manufacturer: Zhang Lab (Addgene plasmid # 52963)
  Vector type: Mammalian Expression, Lentiviral, CRISPR
  Selectable markers: Puromycin
Growth in bacteria
  Bacterial resistance: Ampicillin, 100 μg/mL
  Growth temperature: 37°C
  Growth strain: DH5alpha
  Copy number: High Copy
Gene/Insert
  Gene/Insert name: TRIM28 (alt names: TRIM28; NM_005762.2)
  gRNA/shRNA sequence: GCTTTGTTCACAGCCCATGG
  Species: H. sapiens (human)
  Entrez Gene: TRIM28 (a.k.a. KAP1, PPP1R157, RNF96, TF1B, TIF1B, TIF1beta)
  Promoter: hU6
  Cloning method: Unknown
  Sequencing primers: 5′ U6-F; 3′ pS2-R
Terms and licenses: Academic/Nonprofit Terms; Industry Terms: Not Available to Industry
Depositor comments: The gRNA was designed to target the following Genbank reference sequence(s): NM_005762.2. Note that this plasmid does NOT contain Cas9. It should be used in conjunction with lentiCas9-Blast (Addgene #52962) or otherwise with cell lines already expressing Cas9. Browse the full kinome gRNA library at http://www.addgene.org/pooled-library/broadgpp-human-kinome/ or visit http://www.broadinstitute.org/rnai/public/ for detailed protocols and information.
How to cite: TRIM28 gRNA (BRDN0001162440) was a gift from John Doench & David Root (Addgene plasmid # 76140 ; http://n2t.net/addgene:76140 ; RRID:Addgene_76140)
