[The description below was written by a language model from this plasmid's Addgene catalogue record and the feature table of its GenBank file.]
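Description:
TRIM28 gRNA (BRDN0001162440) is a third-generation lentiviral guide RNA plasmid built on the lentiGuide-Puro backbone. It delivers a single CRISPR guide against human TRIM28 (also known as KAP1 or TIF1beta), designed against the NM_005762.2 reference transcript. The 8.3 kb circular plasmid is propagated in E. coli through a high-copy ColE1/pUC-type origin with ampicillin selection from the bla gene. It also carries an f1 origin, an SV40 origin and lac/T7/T3 sequences inherited from the cloning backbone.

The lentiviral transfer cassette begins with an RSV promoter fused to a truncated HIV-1 5' LTR, which makes genomic RNA production in packaging cells Tat-independent. This is followed by the Psi packaging signal and the RRE for Rev-dependent nuclear export. Next, a human U6 RNA polymerase III promoter drives the TRIM28-specific spacer joined to the Streptococcus pyogenes Cas9 guide RNA scaffold. In this annotation the cPPT/CTS element, which aids nuclear import, lies just after the scaffold. A separate EF-1-alpha promoter with its intron A expresses puromycin N-acetyltransferase so that transduced mammalian cells can be selected with puromycin. WPRE enhances transcript stability and expression. The cassette ends in a U3-deleted, self-inactivating 3' LTR, with an SV40 polyadenylation signal beyond it.

The plasmid does not encode Cas9, so it is meant to be used with a separate Cas9 lentivector or in cells that already express Cas9, typically to knock out TRIM28. It is an individual clone associated with a human kinome gRNA library developed alongside work on optimized sgRNA design rules.
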