LOCUS       Exported 8323 bp ds-DNA circular SYN 12-MAY-2021
DEFINITION  3rd generation lentiviral gRNA plasmid targeting human TRIM28.
ACCESSION   .
VERSION     .
KEYWORDS    TRIM28 gRNA (BRDN0001162440)
SOURCE      synthetic DNA construct
  ORGANISM  synthetic DNA construct
REFERENCE   1 (bases 1 to 8323)
  AUTHORS   Doench JG, Fusi N, Sullender M, Hegde M, Vaimberg EW, Donovan KF,
            Smith I, Tothova Z, Wilen C, Orchard R, Virgin HW, Listgarten J,
            Root DE
  TITLE     Optimized sgRNA design to maximize activity and minimize off-target
            effects of CRISPR-Cas9.
  JOURNAL   Nat Biotechnol. 2016 Jan 18. doi: 10.1038/nbt.3437.
  PUBMED    26780180
REFERENCE   2 (bases 1 to 8323)
  AUTHORS   .
  TITLE     Direct Submission
  JOURNAL   Exported May 12, 2021 from SnapGene Server 1.1.58
            http://www.snapgene.com
FEATURES             Location/Qualifiers
     source          1..8323
                     /organism="synthetic DNA construct"
                     /mol_type="other DNA"
     promoter        87..1265
                     /label=EF-1-alpha promoter
                     /note="strong constitutive promoter for human elongation
                     factor EF-1-alpha"
     intron          318..1256
                     /label=EF-1-alpha intron A
                     /note="intron upstream of the start codon of human
                     EF-1-alpha"
     primer_bind     1213..1233
                     /label=EF1a-F
                     /note="Human elongation factor-1a promoter, forward primer"
     CDS             1278..1877
                     /codon_start=1
                     /gene="pac from Streptomyces alboniger"
                     /product="puromycin N-acetyltransferase"
                     /label=PuroR
                     /note="confers resistance to puromycin"
                     /translation="MTEYKPTVRLATRDDVPRAVRTLAAAFADYPATRHTVDPDRHIER
                     VTELQELFLTRVGLDIGKVWVADDGAAVAVWTTPESVEAGAVFAEIGPRMAELSGSRLA
                     AQQQMEGLLAPHRPKEPAWFLATVGVSPDHQGKGLGSAVVLPGVEAAERAGVPAFLETS
                     APRNLPFYERLGFTVTADVEVPEGPRTWCMTRKPGA"
     primer_bind     complement(1278..1297)
                     /label=Puro-R
                     /note="Puromycin resistance gene, reverse primer. Also
                     called puro-variant-R"
     primer_bind     1774..1794
                     /label=Puro-F
                     /note="Puromycin resistance gene, forward primer"
     misc_feature    1893..2481
                     /label=WPRE
                     /note="woodchuck hepatitis virus posttranscriptional
                     regulatory element"
     primer_bind     complement(1946..1966)
                     /label=WPRE-R
                     /note="WPRE, reverse primer"
     CDS             complement(2364..2375)
                     /codon_start=1
                     /product="Factor Xa recognition and cleavage site"
                     /label=Factor Xa site
                     /translation="IEGR"
     LTR             2553..2786
                     /label=3' LTR (Delta-U3)
                     /note="self-inactivating 3' long terminal repeat (LTR) from
                     HIV-1"
     polyA_signal    2864..2985
                     /label=SV40 poly(A) signal
                     /note="SV40 polyadenylation signal"
     primer_bind     complement(2901..2920)
                     /label=SV40pA-R
                     /note="SV40 polyA, reverse primer"
     primer_bind     2955..2974
                     /label=EBV-rev
                     /note="SV40 polyA terminator, reverse primer"
     rep_origin      3025..3160
                     /label=SV40 ori
                     /note="SV40 origin of replication"
     primer_bind     3087..3106
                     /label=SV40pro-F
                     /note="SV40 promoter/origin, forward primer"
     primer_bind     complement(3180..3199)
                     /label=T7
                     /note="T7 promoter, forward primer"
     promoter        complement(3181..3199)
                     /label=T7 promoter
                     /note="promoter for bacteriophage T7 RNA polymerase"
     primer_bind     complement(3209..3226)
                     /label=M13 Forward
                     /note="In lacZ gene. Also called M13-F20 or M13 (-21)
                     Forward"
     primer_bind     complement(3209..3225)
                     /label=M13 fwd
                     /note="common sequencing primer, one of multiple similar
                     variants"
     primer_bind     complement(3218..3240)
                     /label=M13/pUC Forward
                     /note="In lacZ gene"
     rep_origin      3367..3822
                     /direction=RIGHT
                     /label=f1 ori
                     /note="f1 bacteriophage origin of replication; arrow
                     indicates direction of (+) strand synthesis"
     primer_bind     complement(3454..3473)
                     /label=F1ori-R
                     /note="F1 origin, reverse primer"
     primer_bind     3664..3685
                     /label=F1ori-F
                     /note="F1 origin, forward primer"
     promoter        3848..3952
                     /gene="bla"
                     /label=AmpR promoter
     CDS             3953..4813
                     /codon_start=1
                     /gene="bla"
                     /product="beta-lactamase"
                     /label=AmpR
                     /note="confers resistance to ampicillin, carbenicillin, and
                     related antibiotics"
                     /translation="MSIQHFRVALIPFFAAFCLPVFAHPETLVKVKDAEDQLGARVGYI
                     ELDLNSGKILESFRPEERFPMMSTFKVLLCGAVLSRIDAGQEQLGRRIHYSQNDLVEYS
                     PVTEKHLTDGMTVRELCSAAITMSDNTAANLLLTTIGGPKELTAFLHNMGDHVTRLDRW
                     EPELNEAIPNDERDTTMPVAMATTLRKLLTGELLTLASRQQLIDWMEADKVAGPLLRSA
                     LPAGWFIADKSGAGERGSRGIIAALGPDGKPSRIVVIYTTGSQATMDERNRQIAEIGAS
                     LIKHW"
     primer_bind     complement(4171..4190)
                     /label=Amp-R
                     /note="Ampicillin resistance gene, reverse primer"
     rep_origin      4984..5572
                     /direction=RIGHT
                     /label=ori
                     /note="high-copy-number ColE1/pMB1/pBR322/pUC origin of
                     replication"
     primer_bind     5473..5492
                     /label=pBR322ori-F
                     /note="pBR322 origin, forward primer"
     primer_bind     5726..5743
                     /label=L4440
                     /note="L4440 vector, forward primer"
     protein_bind    5860..5881
                     /label=CAP binding site
                     /bound_moiety="E. coli catabolite activator protein"
                     /note="CAP binding activates transcription in the presence
                     of cAMP."
     promoter        5896..5926
                     /label=lac promoter
                     /note="promoter for the E. coli lac operon"
     protein_bind    5934..5950
                     /label=lac operator
                     /bound_moiety="lac repressor encoded by lacI"
                     /note="The lac repressor binds to the lac operator to
                     inhibit transcription in E. coli. This inhibition can be
                     relieved by adding lactose or
                     isopropyl-beta-D-thiogalactopyranoside (IPTG)."
     primer_bind     5939..5961
                     /label=M13/pUC Reverse
                     /note="In lacZ gene"
     primer_bind     5958..5974
                     /label=M13 rev
                     /note="common sequencing primer, one of multiple similar
                     variants"
     primer_bind     5958..5974
                     /label=M13 Reverse
                     /note="In lacZ gene. Also called M13-rev"
     primer_bind     5993..6013
                     /label=T3
                     /note="T3 promoter, forward primer"
     promoter        5995..6013
                     /label=T3 promoter
                     /note="promoter for bacteriophage T3 RNA polymerase"
     promoter        6041..6267
                     /label=RSV promoter
                     /note="Rous sarcoma virus enhancer/promoter"
     LTR             6268..6448
                     /label=5' LTR (truncated)
                     /note="truncated 5' long terminal repeat (LTR) from HIV-1"
     misc_feature    6495..6620
                     /label=HIV-1 Psi
                     /note="packaging signal of human immunodeficiency virus
                     type 1"
     misc_feature    7113..7346
                     /label=RRE
                     /note="The Rev response element (RRE) of HIV-1 allows for
                     Rev-dependent mRNA export from the nucleus to the
                     cytoplasm."
     CDS             7531..7575
                     /codon_start=1
                     /product="antigenic peptide corresponding to amino acids
                     655 to 669 of the HIV envelope protein gp41 (Lutje Hulsik
                     et al., 2013)"
                     /label=gp41 peptide
                     /note="recognized by the 2H10 single-chain llama nanobody"
                     /translation="KNEQELLELDKWASL"
     promoter        7753..7993
                     /label=U6 promoter
                     /note="RNA polymerase III promoter for human U6 snRNA"
     primer_bind     7753..7773
                     /label=hU6-F
                     /note="Human U6 promoter, forward primer"
     primer_bind     7924..7943
                     /label=LKO.1 5'
                     /note="Human U6 promoter, forward primer"
     misc_RNA        8023..8098
                     /label=gRNA scaffold
                     /note="guide RNA scaffold for the Streptococcus pyogenes
                     CRISPR/Cas9 system"
     misc_feature    8154..8271
                     /label=cPPT/CTS
                     /note="central polypurine tract and central termination
                     sequence of HIV-1"
ORIGIN
        1 cccgggtgca aagatggata aagttttaaa cagagaggaa tctttgcagc taatggacct
       61 tctaggtctt gaaaggagtg ggaattggct ccggtgcccg tcagtgggca gagcgcacat
      121 cgcccacagt ccccgagaag ttggggggag gggtcggcaa ttgatccggt gcctagagaa
      181 ggtggcgcgg ggtaaactgg gaaagtgatg tcgtgtactg gctccgcctt tttcccgagg
      241 gtgggggaga accgtatata agtgcagtag tcgccgtgaa cgttcttttt cgcaacgggt
      301 ttgccgccag aacacaggta agtgccgtgt gtggttcccg cgggcctggc ctctttacgg
      361 gttatggccc ttgcgtgcct tgaattactt ccacctggct gcagtacgtg attcttgatc
      421 ccgagcttcg ggttggaagt gggtgggaga gttcgaggcc ttgcgcttaa ggagcccctt
      481 cgcctcgtgc ttgagttgag gcctggcctg ggcgctgggg ccgccgcgtg cgaatctggt
      541 ggcaccttcg cgcctgtctc gctgctttcg ataagtctct agccatttaa aatttttgat
      601 gacctgctgc gacgcttttt ttctggcaag atagtcttgt aaatgcgggc caagatctgc
      661 acactggtat ttcggttttt ggggccgcgg gcggcgacgg ggcccgtgcg tcccagcgca
      721 catgttcggc gaggcggggc ctgcgagcgc ggccaccgag aatcggacgg gggtagtctc
      781 aagctggccg gcctgctctg gtgcctggcc tcgcgccgcc gtgtatcgcc ccgccctggg
      841 cggcaaggct ggcccggtcg gcaccagttg cgtgagcgga aagatggccg cttcccggcc
      901 ctgctgcagg gagctcaaaa tggaggacgc ggcgctcggg agagcgggcg ggtgagtcac
      961 ccacacaaag gaaaagggcc tttccgtcct cagccgtcgc ttcatgtgac tccacggagt
     1021 accgggcgcc gtccaggcac ctcgattagt tctcgagctt ttggagtacg tcgtctttag
     1081 gttgggggga ggggttttat gcgatggagt ttccccacac tgagtgggtg gagactgaag
     1141 ttaggccagc ttggcacttg atgtaattct ccttggaatt tgcccttttt gagtttggat
     1201 cttggttcat tctcaagcct cagacagtgg ttcaaagttt ttttcttcca tttcaggtgt
     1261 cgtgacgtac ggccaccatg accgagtaca agcccacggt gcgcctcgcc acccgcgacg
     1321 acgtccccag ggccgtacgc accctcgccg ccgcgttcgc cgactacccc gccacgcgcc
     1381 acaccgtcga tccggaccgc cacatcgagc gggtcaccga gctgcaagaa ctcttcctca
     1441 cgcgcgtcgg gctcgacatc ggcaaggtgt gggtcgcgga cgacggcgcc gccgtggcgg
     1501 tctggaccac gccggagagc gtcgaagcgg gggcggtgtt cgccgagatc ggcccgcgca
     1561 tggccgagtt gagcggttcc cggctggccg cgcagcaaca gatggaaggc ctcctggcgc
     1621 cgcaccggcc caaggagccc gcgtggttcc tggccaccgt cggagtctcg cccgaccacc
     1681 agggcaaggg tctgggcagc gccgtcgtgc tccccggagt ggaggcggcc gagcgcgccg
     1741 gggtgcccgc cttcctggag acctccgcgc cccgcaacct ccccttctac gagcggctcg
     1801 gcttcaccgt caccgccgac gtcgaggtgc ccgaaggacc gcgcacctgg tgcatgaccc
     1861 gcaagcccgg tgcctgaacg cgttaagtcg acaatcaacc tctggattac aaaatttgtg
     1921 aaagattgac tggtattctt aactatgttg ctccttttac gctatgtgga tacgctgctt
     1981 taatgccttt gtatcatgct attgcttccc gtatggcttt cattttctcc tccttgtata
     2041 aatcctggtt gctgtctctt tatgaggagt tgtggcccgt tgtcaggcaa cgtggcgtgg
     2101 tgtgcactgt gtttgctgac gcaaccccca ctggttgggg cattgccacc acctgtcagc
     2161 tcctttccgg gactttcgct ttccccctcc ctattgccac ggcggaactc atcgccgcct
     2221 gccttgcccg ctgctggaca ggggctcggc tgttgggcac tgacaattcc gtggtgttgt
     2281 cggggaaatc atcgtccttt ccttggctgc tcgcctgtgt tgccacctgg attctgcgcg
     2341 ggacgtcctt ctgctacgtc ccttcggccc tcaatccagc ggaccttcct tcccgcggcc
     2401 tgctgccggc tctgcggcct cttccgcgtc ttcgccttcg ccctcagacg agtcggatct
     2461 ccctttgggc cgcctccccg cgtcgacttt aagaccaatg acttacaagg cagctgtaga
     2521 tcttagccac tttttaaaag aaaagggggg actggaaggg ctaattcact cccaacgaag
     2581 acaagatctg ctttttgctt gtactgggtc tctctggtta gaccagatct gagcctggga
     2641 gctctctggc taactaggga acccactgct taagcctcaa taaagcttgc cttgagtgct
     2701 tcaagtagtg tgtgcccgtc tgttgtgtga ctctggtaac tagagatccc tcagaccctt
     2761 ttagtcagtg tggaaaatct ctagcagtac gtatagtagt tcatgtcatc ttattattca
     2821 gtatttataa cttgcaaaga aatgaatatc agagagtgag aggaacttgt ttattgcagc
     2881 ttataatggt tacaaataaa gcaatagcat cacaaatttc acaaataaag catttttttc
     2941 actgcattct agttgtggtt tgtccaaact catcaatgta tcttatcatg tctggctcta
     3001 gctatcccgc ccctaactcc gcccatcccg cccctaactc cgcccagttc cgcccattct
     3061 ccgccccatg gctgactaat tttttttatt tatgcagagg ccgaggccgc ctcggcctct
     3121 gagctattcc agaagtagtg aggaggcttt tttggaggcc tagggacgta cccaattcgc
     3181 cctatagtga gtcgtattac gcgcgctcac tggccgtcgt tttacaacgt cgtgactggg
     3241 aaaaccctgg cgttacccaa cttaatcgcc ttgcagcaca tccccctttc gccagctggc
     3301 gtaatagcga agaggcccgc accgatcgcc cttcccaaca gttgcgcagc ctgaatggcg
     3361 aatgggnnnn nnnnnnnnnn nnnnnnnnnn nnnnnnnnnn nnnnnnnnnn nnnnnnnnnn
     3421 nnnnnnnnnn nnnnnnnnnn nnnnnnnnnn nnnnnnnnnn nnnnnnnnnn nnnnnnnnnn
     3481 nnnnnnnnnn cnnnnnnnnn nnnnnnnnnn nnnnnnnnnn nnnnnnnnnn nnnnnnnnnn
     3541 nnnnnnnnnn nnnnnnnnnn nnnnnnnnnn nnnnnnnnnn nnannnnnnn nnnnnnnnnn
     3601 nnnnnnnnnn nnnnnnnnnn nnnnnnnnnn nncctttgac gttggagtcc acgttcttta
     3661 atagtggact cttgttccaa actggaacaa cactcaaccc tatctcggtc tattcttttg
     3721 atttataagg gattttgccg atttcggcct attggttaaa aaatgagctg atttaacaaa
     3781 aatttaacgc gaattttaac aaaatattaa cgcttacaat ttaggtggca cttttcgggg
     3841 aaatgtgcgc ggaaccccta tttgtttatt tttctaaata cattcaaata tgtatccgct
     3901 catgagacaa taaccctgat aaatgcttca ataatattga aaaaggaaga gtatgagtat
     3961 tcaacatttc cgtgtcgccc ttattccctt ttttgcggca ttttgccttc ctgtttttgc
     4021 tcacccagaa acgctggtga aagtaaaaga tgctgaagat cagttgggtg cacgagtggg
     4081 ttacatcgaa ctggatctca acagcggtaa gatccttgag agttttcgcc ccgaagaacg
     4141 ttttccaatg atgagcactt ttaaagttct gctatgtggc gcggtattat cccgtattga
     4201 cgccgggcaa gagcaactcg gtcgccgcat acactattct cagaatgact tggttgagta
     4261 ctcaccagtc acagaaaagc atcttacgga tggcatgaca gtaagagaat tatgcagtgc
     4321 tgccataacc atgagtgata acactgcggc caacttactt ctgacaacga tcggaggacc
     4381 gaaggagcta accgcttttt tgcacaacat gggggatcat gtaactcgcc ttgatcgttg
     4441 ggaaccggag ctgaatgaag ccataccaaa cgacgagcgt gacaccacga tgcctgtagc
     4501 aatggcaaca acgttgcgca aactattaac tggcgaacta cttactctag cttcccggca
     4561 acaattaata gactggatgg aggcggataa agttgcagga ccacttctgc gctcggccct
     4621 tccggctggc tggtttattg ctgataaatc tggagccggt gagcgtgggt ctcgcggtat
     4681 cattgcagca ctggggccag atggtaagcc ctcccgtatc gtagttatct acacgacggg
     4741 gagtcaggca actatggatg aacgaaatag acagatcgct gagataggtg cctcactgat
     4801 taagcattgg taactgtcag accaagttta ctcatatata ctttagattg atttaaaact
     4861 tcatttttaa tttaaaagga tctaggtgaa gatccttttt gataatctca tgaccaaaat
     4921 cccttaacgt gagttttcgt tccactgagc gtcagacccc gtagaaaaga tcaaaggatc
     4981 ttcttgagat cctttttttc tgcgcgtaat ctgctgcttg caaacaaaaa aaccaccgct
     5041 accagcggtg gtttgtttgc cggatcaaga gctaccaact ctttttccga aggtaactgg
     5101 cttcagcaga gcgcagatac caaatactgt tcttctagtg tagccgtagt taggccacca
     5161 cttcaagaac tctgtagcac cgcctacata cctcgctctg ctaatcctgt taccagtggc
     5221 tgctgccagt ggcgataagt cgtgtcttac cgggttggac tcaagacgat agttaccgga
     5281 taaggcgcag cggtcgggct gaacgggggg ttcgtgcaca cagcccagct tggagcgaac
     5341 gacctacacc gaactgagat acctacagcg tgagctatga gaaagcgcca cgcttcccga
     5401 agggagaaag gcggacaggt atccggtaag cggcagggtc ggaacaggag agcgcacgag
     5461 ggagcttcca gggggaaacg cctggtatct ttatagtcct gtcgggtttc gccacctctg
     5521 acttgagcgt cgatttttgt gatgctcgtc aggggggcgg agcctatgga aaaacgccag
     5581 caacgcggcc tttttacggt tcctggcctt ttgctggcct tttgctcaca tgttctttcc
     5641 tgcgttatcc cctgattctg tggataaccg tattaccgcc tttgagtgag ctgataccgc
     5701 tcgccgcagc cgaacgaccg agcgcagcga gtcagtgagc gaggaagcgg aagagcgccc
     5761 aatacgcaaa ccgcctctcc ccgcgcgttg gccgattcat taatgcagct ggcacgacag
     5821 gtttcccgac tggaaagcgg gcagtgagcg caacgcaatt aatgtgagtt agctcactca
     5881 ttaggcaccc caggctttac actttatgct tccggctcgt atgttgtgtg gaattgtgag
     5941 cggataacaa tttcacacag gaaacagcta tgaccatgat tacgccaagc gcgcaattaa
     6001 ccctcactaa agggaacaaa agctggagct gcaagcttaa tgtagtctta tgcaatactc
     6061 ttgtagtctt gcaacatggt aacgatgagt tagcaacatg ccttacaagg agagaaaaag
     6121 caccgtgcat gccgattggt ggaagtaagg tggtacgatc gtgccttatt aggaaggcaa
     6181 cagacgggtc tgacatggat tggacgaacc actgaattgc cgcattgcag agatattgta
     6241 tttaagtgcc tagctcgata cataaacggg tctctctggt tagaccagat ctgagcctgg
     6301 gagctctctg gctaactagg gaacccactg cttaagcctc aataaagctt gccttgagtg
     6361 cttcaagtag tgtgtgcccg tctgttgtgt gactctggta actagagatc cctcagaccc
     6421 ttttagtcag tgtggaaaat ctctagcagt ggcgcccgaa cagggacttg aaagcgaaag
     6481 ggaaaccaga ggagctctct cgacgcagga ctcggcttgc tgaagcgcgc acggcaagag
     6541 gcgaggggcg gcgactggtg agtacgccaa aaattttgac tagcggaggc tagaaggaga
     6601 gagatgggtg cgagagcgtc agtattaagc gggggagaat tagatcgcga tgggaaaaaa
     6661 ttcggttaag gccaggggga aagaaaaaat ataaattaaa acatatagta tgggcaagca
     6721 gggagctaga acgattcgca gttaatcctg gcctgttaga aacatcagaa ggctgtagac
     6781 aaatactggg acagctacaa ccatcccttc agacaggatc agaagaactt agatcattat
     6841 ataatacagt agcaaccctc tattgtgtgc atcaaaggat agagataaaa gacaccaagg
     6901 aagctttaga caagatagag gaagagcaaa acaaaagtaa gaccaccgca cagcaagcgg
     6961 ccgctgatct tcagacctgg aggaggagat atgagggaca attggagaag tgaattatat
     7021 aaatataaag tagtaaaaat tgaaccatta ggagtagcac ccaccaaggc aaagagaaga
     7081 gtggtgcaga gagaaaaaag agcagtggga ataggagctt tgttccttgg gttcttggga
     7141 gcagcaggaa gcactatggg cgcagcgtca atgacgctga cggtacaggc cagacaatta
     7201 ttgtctggta tagtgcagca gcagaacaat ttgctgaggg ctattgaggc gcaacagcat
     7261 ctgttgcaac tcacagtctg gggcatcaag cagctccagg caagaatcct ggctgtggaa
     7321 agatacctaa aggatcaaca gctcctgggg atttggggtt gctctggaaa actcatttgc
     7381 accactgctg tgccttggaa tgctagttgg agtaataaat ctctggaaca gatttggaat
     7441 cacacgacct ggatggagtg ggacagagaa attaacaatt acacaagctt aatacactcc
     7501 ttaattgaag aatcgcaaaa ccagcaagaa aagaatgaac aagaattatt ggaattagat
     7561 aaatgggcaa gtttgtggaa ttggtttaac ataacaaatt ggctgtggta tataaaatta
     7621 ttcataatga tagtaggagg cttggtaggt ttaagaatag tttttgctgt actttctata
     7681 gtgaatagag ttaggcaggg atattcacca ttatcgtttc agacccacct cccaaccccg
     7741 aggggaccca gagagggcct atttcccatg attccttcat atttgcatat acgatacaag
     7801 gctgttagag agataattag aattaatttg actgtaaaca caaagatatt agtacaaaat
     7861 acgtgacgta gaaagtaata atttcttggg tagtttgcag ttttaaaatt atgttttaaa
     7921 atggactatc atatgcttac cgtaacttga aagtatttcg atttcttggc tttatatatc
     7981 ttgtggaaag gacgaaacac cggctttgtt cacagcccat gggttttaga gctagaaata
     8041 gcaagttaaa ataaggctag tccgttatca acttgaaaaa gtggcaccga gtcggtgctt
     8101 ttttaagctt ggcgtaacta gatcttgaga caaatggcag tattcatcca caattttaaa
     8161 agaaaagggg ggattggggg gtacagtgca ggggaaagaa tagtagacat aatagcaaca
     8221 gacatacaaa ctaaagaatt acaaaaacaa attacaaaaa ttcaaaattt tcgggtttat
     8281 tacagggaca gcagagatcc actttggcgc cggctcgagg ggg
//
