>Addgene plasmid #76140 | TRIM28 gRNA (BRDN0001162440) | depositor partial sequence | sequence record 143600 | Target Sequence
GCTTTGTTCACAGCCCATGG
