>Addgene plasmid #76140 | TRIM28 gRNA (BRDN0001162440) | addgene partial sequence | sequence record 185263 | hU6-F
TAGAAAGTAATAATTTCTTGGGTAGTTTGCAGTTTTAAAATTATGTTTTAAAATGGACTATCATATGCTT
ACCGTAACTTGAAAGTATTTCGATTTCTTGGCTTTATATATCTTGTGGAAAGGACGAAACACCGGCTTTG
TTCACAGCCCATGGGTTTTAGAGCTAGAAATAGCAAGTTAAAATAAGGCTAGTCCGTTATCAACTTGAAA
AAGTGGCACCGAGTCGGTGCTTTTTTAAGCTTGGCGTAACTAGATCTTGAGACAAATGGCAGTATTCATC
CACAATTTTAAAAGAAAAGGGGGGATTGGGGGGTACAGTGCAGGGGAAAGAATAGTAGACATAATAGCAA
CAGACATACAAACTAAAGAATTACAAAAACAAATTACAAAAATTCAAAATTTTCGGGTTTATTACAGGGA
CAGCAGAGATCCACTTTGGCGCCGGCTCGAGGGGGCCCGGGTGCAAAGATGGATAAAGTTTTAAACAGAG
AGGAATCTTTGCAGCTAATGGACCTTCTAGGTCTTGAAAGGAGTGGGAATTGGCTCCGGTGCCCGTCAGT
GGGCAGAGCG
